>Addgene plasmid #72921 | Tg 2 kb Violet opsin GFP | depositor full sequence | sequence record 137564 | Tg 2 kb Violet opsin GFP sequence 5818 bps
GTCGACGATATCTCTAGAGAATTCCTCGACGGTACCAGTGGGTGCTGGGGGCTTGGTGGTGGGCGCTGGT
GGGTGCTGGGGTTCCTGGCAGGGCAGTGCCACCGCTGCAGCCCCCAGAGCTCCATGCCCAGCATCCCCCG
AGTCCCTTCCCTGCTCCATCCGCAATCCCAGAACCACAGAACCACAGAACCCCCGAGGCTGGAAAAGCCC
TCCCGGCCATGGAGTCTAAGCTGTGCCTGACTCCTCCTTGTCCCGGAGCCCTGGGTGCCACCTCCAGGCC
TCCCTTGGACACCTGTGGGGACGGGCACCCCAAACCTCCCCGGGCAGCCCCTGCCGAGGCTGACAGCTCC
GTCGTGCCCTGGCTCTGCCATCCCCCACAGCCCCTGCGCTGTGTCCCCCCTCCGCAGCTCACAGTGCCCA
CAGTGCCCACAGTGACCGCAGCTCCACGGGGGACACGGCGGAGGGACCCTTTGTGGGGTGTCTGTCCCCT
GGGTCACCACCCTGGGGCACCCATTTGGGGGTGCCCCTCCATGGGACGCCCAGTAGAGCACCAGCAGAGC
TGACCCTACCCGGTACAGCCCAGTACAGCCCAGTACAACCCAGTACGGCCCAGTAGAGCCCAGTAGAGCC
TGCTACAGTATGACCAAACCCAGTACAACCCAACAGGGCACAGTGCAATCCCATGGCACAGTACAGTGCA
GTACAGCCCAGTGTAGTCCAGTACAGCCCAGTACAAACCAGTACAGTACAGGCCAATATGATCCAATACA
GCCCGTAAAACATGGGCTGGGGGTTCAGCCCACCCAATCCCCCTGTTCCTCCCCTGGCCCCATTTCTGGC
CGTCCCTGAGCCCCCCTGGCCCCATCTCTGCCCCAGAGCTGGACAGAAGCCGAGGGTGCCTCAGGACACC
CCAGGGTGGGCACCCCACACACACCCAGGGCACAGCGTTCCCTGAAGGTGTCCCCCTCCCCACAAATGAG
ATCCCCCTGCCCTGGGGGTCCCGGGGTGCCACAGTGAGGTCCCTGCACCAGCCTTTATAGGCACCCCCAG
CCCGGGGGGGCCCTGTAATCCCCCCCTAAGCAGCTTCTGCTCATCCTTCCTGTTCCCCGGGGGTGCCACA
GGCTGGGGGAGGGAAAGAGGGGGGAGGGAGGGCAGGAAACGCTGGGAGTCTTCTGGGACTCGAGTCCCAG
CAGCACACCCCCAAAGTGACCCTCCATCAATGACCCCCTGGCACTGCACCCCCAAAATGAACACCCCCTC
TCAGACACCCCACCTCAAGCAGTGCCCCCTCAGTCTTCCCCCCACCCCTTGATACCCCCAGACACCGCCA
CCTCACTTGGGGTCTCCCCAGCACAGGGATGCCCCAAGCCCAGAACTGGGGACAATCGCTTGAAGGGGGA
GACACCTGGGGGGCACCCTGGGGTGCTGGGGTGGGGGGCAGCAGGTGAGCTCATGAGGAAACTCCGAGTT
CTTCACAAAGCATCCAGGGCCGGGGCACCCTGGGGGAGTGGGATCAAGGCTGGAGACACCTGGGGACCCC
TGGGGATACCTAGGGACACCTGGCCATTCTGGGGGTGACCAGGACACAGCTTGGGGACCCCTGGGGCACA
CTGAGGACCCTGGTGGGATCAGGACTAAGGCTGGGGACCTCTAGCTGTTGTGGTGGGACCAAGACTTGGG
CTTGGGAACACCTGGGGACACCTGAACACCTCAGGAGGAGCAGGATCAAGCTTAGAGTCCCCTGGGGACC
CTCCCCATACCCAGATGTTGGGGGGAGCCCTTCTGCCCCGCCCCCCAAATCCTCCAGAGCACCGGCAATC
GGCTCGACCCGGCTCAGGGGGCCGATTAGGGGCTGAGCCCAGTTTAGCCCACCCTAATCCCCAAGTTTGG
CCGGGCTGAGCCCTGATCCCCCCTAAGCAGCTTTGGGGGCGCAGGGTATATCAGGGGGGTGGGCGCCCCC
CCCGCCAGCGCCACCATGGACGAGGAAGAGTTTTACCTGTTCAAGAACCAGTCGTCGGTGAGACCGGTCG
CCACCATGGTGAGCAAGGGCGAGGAGCTGTTCACCGGGGTGGTGCCCATCCTGGTCGAGCTGGACGGCGA
CGTAAACGGCCACAAGTTCAGCGTGTCCGGCGAGGGCGAGGGCGATGCCACCTACGGCAAGCTGACCCTG
AAGTTCATCTGCACCACCGGCAAGCTGCCCGTGCCCTGGCCCACCCTCGTGACCACCCTGACCTACGGCG
TGCAGTGCTTCAGCCGCTACCCCGACCACATGAAGCAGCACGACTTCTTCAAGTCCGCCATGCCCGAAGG
CTACGTCCAGGAGCGCACCATCTTCTTCAAGGACGACGGCAACTACAAGACCCGCGCCGAGGTGAAGTTC
GAGGGCGACACCCTGGTGAACCGCATCGAGCTGAAGGGCATCGACTTCAAGGAGGACGGCAACATCCTGG
GGCACAAGCTGGAGTACAACTACAACAGCCACAACGTCTATATCATGGCCGACAAGCAGAAGAACGGCAT
CAAGGTGAACTTCAAGATCCGCCACAACATCGAGGACGGCAGCGTGCAGCTCGCCGACCACTACCAGCAG
AACACCCCCATCGGCGACGGCCCCGTGCTGCTGCCCGACAACCACTACCTGAGCACCCAGTCCGCCCTGA
GCAAAGACCCCAACGAGAAGCGCGATCACATGGTCCTGCTGGAGTTCGTGACCGCCGCCGGGATCACTCT
CGGCATGGACGAGCTGTACAAGTAAAGCGGCCGCACTCCTCAGGTGCAGGCTGCCTATCAGAAGGTGGTG
GCTGGTGTGGCCAATGCCCTGGCTCACAAATACCACTGAGATCTTTTTCCCTCTGCCAAAAATTATGGGG
ACATCATGAAGCCCCTTGAGCATCTGACTTCTGGCTAATAAAGGAAATTTATTTTCATTGCAATAGTGTG
TTGGAATTTTTTGTGTCTCTCACTCGGAAGGACATATGGGAGGGCAAATCATTTAAAACATCAGAATGAG
TATTTGGTTTAGAGTTTGGCAACATATGCCATATGCTGGCTGCCATGAACAAAGGTGGCTATAAAGAGGT
CATCAGTATATGAAACAGCCCCCTGCTGTCCATTCCTTATTCCATAGAAAAGCCTTGACTTGAGGTTAGA
TTTTTTTTATATTTTGTTTTGTGTTATTTTTTTCTTTAACATCCCTAAAATTTTCCTTACATGTTTTACT
AGCCAGATTTTTCCTCCTCTCCTGACTACTCCCAGTCATAGCTGTCCCTCTTCTCTTATGAAGATCCCTC
GACCTGCAGCCCAAGCTTGGCGTAATCATGGTCATAGCTGTTTCCTGTGTGAAATTGTTATCCGCTCACA
ATTCCACACAACATACGAGCCGGAAGCATAAAGTGTAAAGCCTGGGGTGCCTAATGAGTGAGCTAACTCA
CATTAATTGCGTTGCGCTCACTGCCCGCTTTCCAGTCGGGAAACCTGTCGTGCCAGCGGATCCGCATCTC
AATTAGTCAGCAACCATAGTCCCGCCCCTAACTCCGCCCATCCCGCCCCTAACTCCGCCCAGTTCCGCCC
ATTCTCCGCCCCATGGCTGACTAATTTTTTTTATTTATGCAGAGGCCGAGGCCGCCTCGGCCTCTGAGCT
ATTCCAGAAGTAGTGAGGAGGCTTTTTTGGAGGCCTAGGCTTTTGCAAAAAGCTAACTTGTTTATTGCAG
CTTATAATGGTTACAAATAAAGCAATAGCATCACAAATTTCACAAATAAAGCATTTTTTTCACTGCATTC
TAGTTGTGGTTTGTCCAAACTCATCAATGTATCTTATCATGTCTGGATCCGCTGCATTAATGAATCGGCC
AACGCGCGGGGAGAGGCGGTTTGCGTATTGGGCGCTCTTCCGCTTCCTCGCTCACTGACTCGCTGCGCTC
GGTCGTTCGGCTGCGGCGAGCGGTATCAGCTCACTCAAAGGCGGTAATACGGTTATCCACAGAATCAGGG
GATAACGCAGGAAAGAACATGTGAGCAAAAGGCCAGCAAAAGGCCAGGAACCGTAAAAAGGCCGCGTTGC
TGGCGTTTTTCCATAGGCTCCGCCCCCCTGACGAGCATCACAAAAATCGACGCTCAAGTCAGAGGTGGCG
AAACCCGACAGGACTATAAAGATACCAGGCGTTTCCCCCTGGAAGCTCCCTCGTGCGCTCTCCTGTTCCG
ACCCTGCCGCTTACCGGATACCTGTCCGCCTTTCTCCCTTCGGGAAGCGTGGCGCTTTCTCAATGCTCAC
GCTGTAGGTATCTCAGTTCGGTGTAGGTCGTTCGCTCCAAGCTGGGCTGTGTGCACGAACCCCCCGTTCA
GCCCGACCGCTGCGCCTTATCCGGTAACTATCGTCTTGAGTCCAACCCGGTAAGACACGACTTATCGCCA
CTGGCAGCAGCCACTGGTAACAGGATTAGCAGAGCGAGGTATGTAGGCGGTGCTACAGAGTTCTTGAAGT
GGTGGCCTAACTACGGCTACACTAGAAGGACAGTATTTGGTATCTGCGCTCTGCTGAAGCCAGTTACCTT
CGGAAAAAGAGTTGGTAGCTCTTGATCCGGCAAACAAACCACCGCTGGTAGCGGTGGTTTTTTTGTTTGC
AAGCAGCAGATTACGCGCAGAAAAAAAGGATCTCAAGAAGATCCTTTGATCTTTTCTACGGGGTCTGACG
CTCAGTGGAACGAAAACTCACGTTAAGGGATTTTGGTCATGAGATTATCAAAAAGGATCTTCACCTAGAT
CCTTTTAAATTAAAAATGAAGTTTTAAATCAATCTAAAGTATATATGAGTAAACTTGGTCTGACAGTTAC
CAATGCTTAATCAGTGAGGCACCTATCTCAGCGATCTGTCTATTTCGTTCATCCATAGTTGCCTGACTCC
CCGTCGTGTAGATAACTACGATACGGGAGGGCTTACCATCTGGCCCCAGTGCTGCAATGATACCGCGAGA
CCCACGCTCACCGGCTCCAGATTTATCAGCAATAAACCAGCCAGCCGGAAGGGCCGAGCGCAGAAGTGGT
CCTGCAACTTTATCCGCCTCCATCCAGTCTATTAATTGTTGCCGGGAAGCTAGAGTAAGTAGTTCGCCAG
TTAATAGTTTGCGCAACGTTGTTGCCATTGCTACAGGCATCGTGGTGTCACGCTCGTCGTTTGGTATGGC
TTCATTCAGCTCCGGTTCCCAACGATCAAGGCGAGTTACATGATCCCCCATGTTGTGCAAAAAAGCGGTT
AGCTCCTTCGGTCCTCCGATCGTTGTCAGAAGTAAGTTGGCCGCAGTGTTATCACTCATGGTTATGGCAG
CACTGCATAATTCTCTTACTGTCATGCCATCCGTAAGATGCTTTTCTGTGACTGGTGAGTACTCAACCAA
GTCATTCTGAGAATAGTGTATGCGGCGACCGAGTTGCTCTTGCCCGGCGTCAATACGGGATAATACCGCG
CCACATAGCAGAACTTTAAAAGTGCTCATCATTGGAAAACGTTCTTCGGGGCGAAAACTCTCAAGGATCT
TACCGCTGTTGAGATCCAGTTCGATGTAACCCACTCGTGCACCCAACTGATCTTCAGCATCTTTTACTTT
CACCAGCGTTTCTGGGTGAGCAAAAACAGGAAGGCAAAATGCCGCAAAAAAGGGAATAAGGGCGACACGG
AAATGTTGAATACTCATACTCTTCCTTTTTCAATATTATTGAAGCATTTATCAGGGTTATTGTCTCATGA
GCGGATACATATTTGAATGTATTTAGAAAAATAAACAAATAGGGGTTCCGCGCACATTTCCCCGAAAAGT
GCCACCTG
Features (pLannotate 1.2.2; 14 found; start..end, strand, type, name):
   2036..2755    +  CDS            EGFP: the original enhanced GFP (Yang et al., 1996) mammalian codon-optimized
   2765..2836    +  CDS            HBB (fragment): HBB_PONPY - Experimental evidence at transcript level: Swiss-Prot protein existence level 2. Involved in oxygen transport from the lung to the various peripheral tissues. From Pongo pygmaeus (Bornean orangutan).
   2907..2962    +  polyA_signal   β-globin poly(A) signal: rabbit β-globin polyadenylation signal (Gil and Proudfoot, 1987)
   3345..3361    -  protein_bind   lac operator: The lac repressor binds to the lac operator to inhibit transcription in E. coli. This inhibition can be relieved by adding lactose or isopropyl-β-D-thiogalactopyranoside (IPTG). lac repressor encoded by lacI
   3369..3399    -  promoter       lac promoter: promoter for the E. coli lac operon
   3414..3435    -  protein_bind   CAP binding site: CAP binding activates transcription in the presence of cAMP. E. coli catabolite activator protein
   3448..3487    -  CDS            lacI (fragment): lac repressor; lacI; The lac repressor binds to the lac operator to inhibit transcription in E. coli. This inhibition can be relieved by adding lactose or isopropyl-β-D-thiogalactopyranoside (IPTG).
   3494..3516    +  promoter       SV40 promoter (fragment): SV40 enhancer and early promoter
   3540..3675    +  rep_origin     SV40 ori: SV40 origin of replication
   3695..3829    +  polyA_signal   SV40 poly(A) signal: SV40 polyadenylation signal
   3831..3885    -  CDS            lacI (fragment): lac repressor; lacI; The lac repressor binds to the lac operator to inhibit transcription in E. coli. This inhibition can be relieved by adding lactose or isopropyl-β-D-thiogalactopyranoside (IPTG).
   4068..4656    -  rep_origin     ori: high-copy-number ColE1/pMB1/pBR322/pUC origin of replication
   4827..5687    -  CDS            AmpR: β-lactamase; bla; confers resistance to ampicillin, carbenicillin, and related antibiotics
   5688..5792    -  promoter       AmpR promoter: bla
