[The description below was written by a language model from this plasmid's Addgene catalogue record and pLannotate feature annotations shown in this document.]
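Description:
Tg 2 kb Violet opsin GFP is a 5,818 bp promoter-reporter plasmid built on a pCAGGS-derived backbone that, according to the record, was modified to a "no basal GFP" form, meaning the reporter has no promoter of its own and expression depends on whatever regulatory DNA is placed upstream. Consistent with this, the feature table shows no CAG, CMV or other eukaryotic promoter in front of the reporter. The plasmid is propagated in E. coli through a high-copy ColE1/pUC-type origin and selected with ampicillin via the AmpR (β-lactamase) gene and its native promoter.

The insert is roughly 2 kb of zebra finch (Taeniopygia guttata) genomic DNA from upstream of the violet opsin gene, extending a short way past the transcription start, cloned by restriction digestion immediately 5′ of the reporter. This fragment is not annotated in the feature table but corresponds to the unannotated region before the EGFP coding sequence, which begins at about position 2036. EGFP is followed by a short β-globin fragment and the rabbit β-globin polyadenylation signal, both typical of pCAGGS. Remaining annotations are backbone remnants: lac promoter/operator and CAP site, small lacI fragments, a partial SV40 promoter, the SV40 origin and an SV40 poly(A) signal.

The construct reports the cis-regulatory activity of the violet opsin promoter, so that GFP should mark cells in which that promoter is active. The associated study concerns transcriptome profiling of developing avian photoreceptor subtypes, suggesting use for fluorescently labelling violet cone photoreceptors. The record does not state the delivery method or the recipient tissue.
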