Addgene plasmid #72921: Tg 2 kb Violet opsin GFP
Purpose: violet opsin promoter from zebra finch (Taeniopygia guttata) gDNA (nucleotides21,946 to 145, corresponding to chr1A_ran-dom:206453–208444 in taeGut1) driving GFP
Depositing lab: Joseph Corbo. Depositing organization: Washington University in Saint Louis. Publication: Transcriptome profiling of developing photoreceptor subtypes reveals candidate genes involved in avian photoreceptor diversification. Enright JM, Lawrence KA, Hadzic T, Corbo JC. J Comp Neurol. 2015 Mar 1;523(4):649-68. doi: 10.1002/cne.23702. Epub 2014 Dec 1. PubMed 25349106.
Backbone
  Vector backbone: pCAGGS
  Modifications to backbone: no basal GFP Hsiau TH, Diaconu C, Myers CA, Lee J, Cepko CL, Corbo JC.2007. The cis-regulatory logic of the mammalian photore-ceptor transcriptional network. PloS One 2:e643.
Growth in bacteria
  Bacterial resistance: Ampicillin, 100 μg/mL
  Growth temperature: 37°C
  Growth strain: DH5alpha
  Copy number: Unknown
Gene/Insert
  Gene/Insert name: violet opsin promoter
  Species: zebra finch (Taeniopygia guttata)
  Cloning method: Restriction Enzyme; 5′ cloning site KpnII (not destroyed); 3′ cloning site AgeI (not destroyed)
  Sequencing primers: 5′ GGCAGAGGAAGATGATGGTG; 3′ CTCACCGACGACTGGTTCTTG
Terms and licenses: Academic/Nonprofit Terms; Industry Terms: Not Available to Industry
How to cite: Tg 2 kb Violet opsin GFP was a gift from Joseph Corbo (Addgene plasmid # 72921 ; http://n2t.net/addgene:72921 ; RRID:Addgene_72921)
