>Addgene plasmid #72921 | Tg 2 kb Violet opsin GFP | addgene partial sequence | sequence record 136019 | EGFP-N 5'-CGTCGCCGTCCAGCTCGACCAG-3'
GCCCTTGCTCACCATGGTGGCGACCGGTCTCACCGACGACTGGTTCTTGAACAGGTAAAACTCTTCCTCG
TCCATGGTGGCGCTGGCGGGGGGGGCGCCCACCCCCCTGATATACCCTGCGCCCCCAAAGCTGCTTAGGG
GGGATCAGGGCTCAGCCCGGCCAAACTTGGGGATTAGGGTGGGCTAAACTGGGCTCAGCCCCTAATCGGC
CCCCTGAGCCGGGTCGAGCCGATTGCCGGTGCTCTGGAGGATTTGGGGGGCGGGGCAGAAGGGCTCCCCC
CAACATCTGGGTATGGGGAGGGTCCCCAGGGGACTCTAAGCTTGATCCTGCTCCTCCTGAGGTGTTCAGG
TGTCCCCAGGTGTTCCCAAGCCCAAGTCTTGGTCCCACCACAACAGCTAGAGGTCCCCAGCCTTAGTCCT
GATCCCACCAGGGTCCTCAGTGTGCCCCAGGGGTCCCCAAGCTGTGTCCTGGTCACCCCCAGAATGGCCA
GGTGTCCCTAGGTATCCCCAGGGGTCCCCAGGTGTCTCCAGCCTTGATCCCACTCCCCCAGGGTGCCCCG
GCCCTGGATGCTTTGTGAAGAACTCGGAGTTTCCTCATGAGCTCACCTGCTGCCCCCCACCCCAGCACCC
CAGGGTGCCCCCCAGGTGTCTCCCCCTTCAAGCGATTGTCCCCAGTTCTGGGCTTGGGGCATCCCTGTGC
TGGGGAGACCCCAAGTGAGGTGGCGGTGTCTGGGGGTATCAAGGGGTGGGGGGAAGACTGAGG
