>Addgene plasmid #72921 | Tg 2 kb Violet opsin GFP | addgene partial sequence | sequence record 136020 | pQE-Fwd 5'-CCCGAAAAGTGCCACCTG-3'
TGGGTGCTGGGGGCTTGGTGGTGGGCGCTGGTGGGTGCTGGGGTTCCTGGCAGGGCAGTGCCACCGCTGC
AGCCCCCAGAGCTCCATGCCCAGCATCCCCCGAGTCCCTTCCCTGCTCCATCCGCAATCCCAGAACCACA
GAACCACAGAACCCCCGAGGCTGGAAAAGCCCTCCCGGCCATGGAGTCTAAGCTGTGCCTGACTCCTCCT
TGTCCCGGAGCCCTGGGTGCCACCTCCAGGCCTCCCTTGGACACCTGTGGGGACGGGCACCCCAAACCTC
CCCGGGCAGCCCCTGCCGAGGCTGACAGCTCCGTCGTGCCCTGGCTCTGCCATCCCCCACAGCCCCTGCG
CTGTGTCCCCCCTCCGCAGCTCACAGTGCCCACAGTGCCCACAGTGACCGCAGCTCCACGGGGGACACGG
CGGAGGGACCCTTTGTGGGGTGTCTGTCCCCTGGGTCACCACCCTGGGGCACCCATTTGGGGGTGCCCCT
CCATGGGACGCCCAGTAGAGCACCAGCAGAGCTGACCCTACCCGGTACAGCCCAGTACAGCCCAGTACAA
CCCAGTACGGCCCAGTAGAGCCCAGTAGAGCCTGCTACAGTATGACCAAACCCAGTACAACCCAACAGGG
CACAGTGCAATCCCATGGCACAGTACAGTGCAGTACAGCCCAGTGTAGTCCAGTACAGCCCAGTACAAAC
